>Addgene plasmid #66718 | pBGSA FPR1 H4 (haplotype 4) | addgene partial sequence | sequence record 117232 | pcDL-F 5'-GTTGCCTTTACTTCTAGGCCT-3'
TGATTGAGGAAATGACCACGACTGCACTATTTCAGGAGCAGACAAGTATGGAGACAAATTCCTCTCTCCC
CACGAACATCTCTGGAGGGACACCTGCTGTATCTGCTGGCTATCTCTTCCTGGATATCATCACTTATCTG
GTATTTGCAGTCACCTTTGTCCTCGGGGTCCTGGGCAACGGGCTTGTGATCTGGGTGGCTGGATTCCGGA
TGACACACACAGTCACCACCATCAGTTACCTGAACCTGGCCGTGGCTGACTTCTGTTTCACCTCCACTTT
GCCATTCTTCATGGTCAGGAAGGCCATGGGAGGACATTGGCCTTTCGGCTGGTTCCTGTGCAAATTCCTC
TTTACCATAGTGGACATCAACTTGTTCGGAAGTGTCTTCCTGATCGCCCTCATTGCTCTGGACCGCTGTG
TTTGCGTCCTGCATCCAGTCTGGACCCAGAACCACCGCACCGTGAGCCTGGCCAAGAAGGTGATCATTGG
GCCCTGGGTGATGGCTCTGCTCCTCACATTGCCAGTTATCATTCGTGTGACTACAGTACCTGGTAAAACG
GGGACAGTAGCCTGCACTTTTAACTTTTCGCCCTGGACCAACGACCCTAAAGAGAGGATAAATGTGGCCG
TTGCCATGTTGACGGTGAGAGGCATCATCCGGTTCATCATTGGCTTCAGCGCACCCATGTCCATCGTTGC
TGTCAG
