>Addgene plasmid #66718 | pBGSA FPR1 H4 (haplotype 4) | addgene partial sequence | sequence record 117239 | C-CMV-24 5'-TATTAGGACAAGGCTGGTGGGCAC-3'
CTGTGGATCCCCCGGGCTGCAGGAATTCGATTAGCTCCCTCCTCACTTTGCCTGTAACGCCACCTCTGCA
GAAGGTAAAGTAGAATTGGTAGCTGTGTCACTGGTTTGGGTTGAGTCCTCGGTCAGGGCCCTCTCCAGAC
TGGCGGGAAGGGCGTGGATCAGCCTCTCCCGGAAGTCCTGGCCCATGAAGACATAGAGCATGGGGTTGAG
GCAGCTGTTGAAGAAGGCCAGGGCACTTGTCACATCCACTGCAATACCAATTTCTTTGTACATGCCTTGC
AATAACTCACGGATTCTGACTGTGGCTATAAGGGCCACCACCTGATATGGGGACCAGCAGAGAAAAAAGG
CTGCTGCGACAAAGGAGAGGACCCGTAAGGGACGACTGGACTTAATCAAGCCTTGCTTGTGGATCTTGGT
GGCAATAAGCCCATAACTGACAGCAACGATGGACATGGGTGCGCTGAAGCCAATGATGAACCGGATGATG
CCTCTCACCGTCAACATGGCAACGGCCACATTTATCCTCTCTTTAGGGTCGTTGGTCCAGGGCGAAAAGT
TAAAAGTGCAGGCTACTGTCCCCGTTTTACCAGGTACTGTAGTCACACGAATGATAACTGGCAATGTGAG
GAGCAGAGCCATCACCCAGGGCCCAATGATCACCTTCTTGGCCAGGCTCACGGTGCGGTGGTTCTGGGTC
CAGACTGGATGCAGGACGCAAACACAGCGGTCCAGAGCAATGAGGGCGATCAGGAAGACACTTCCGAACA
AGTTGATGTCCACTATGGTAAAGAGGAATTTGCACAGGAACCAGCCGAAAGGCCAAT
