[The description below was written by a language model from this plasmid's Addgene catalogue record.]
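Description:
pBGSA FPR1 H4 is a mammalian expression plasmid of about 8.3 kb built on an extensively modified pBluescript SK+ (pBSSK+) backbone of roughly 7.2 kb. It is propagated in E. coli as a high-copy plasmid under ampicillin selection, and it carries a neomycin resistance marker so that transfected mammalian cells can be selected with G418, which allows stable lines to be derived. No feature table accompanies the record, so the exact arrangement of the backbone modifications, the polyadenylation signal and the promoter driving the neomycin marker are not stated.

The payload is an approximately 1.1 kb insert encoding human FPR1, the formyl peptide receptor 1 (also known as FPR or FMLP receptor), a G protein-coupled receptor that recognises N-formylated peptides such as those released by bacteria. The insert was cloned as an EcoRI fragment, with both sites retained, downstream of the SR-alpha promoter, a strong composite promoter combining the SV40 early promoter with part of the HTLV-1 long terminal repeat, giving constitutive expression in mammalian cells. This version represents haplotype 4 of the polymorphic FPR1 gene. The depositor comment lists the variable residues as I11, L101, R190, N192 and A346, although that comment is labelled "Haplotype 1", so the record is internally ambiguous about which haplotype these positions describe.

The plasmid appears to belong to a series of FPR1 haplotype constructs, and the associated work compared how naturally occurring receptor variants respond to bacterial peptides. It is suited to expressing a defined FPR1 allele in cells for studies of ligand binding and signalling.
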