Addgene plasmid #66718: pBGSA FPR1 H4 (haplotype 4)
Purpose: Constitutive expression of FPR1 in mammalian cells
Depositing lab: Heini Miettinen. Depositing organization: Montana State University. Publication: Variable responses of formyl peptide receptor haplotypes toward bacterial peptides. Gripentrog JM, Mills JS, Saari GJ, Miettinen HM. Immunogenetics. 2008 Feb;60(2):83-93. doi: 10.1007/s00251-008-0277-3. Epub 2008 Feb 6. PubMed 18253729.
Backbone
  Vector backbone: pBSSK+
  Backbone manufacturer: Stratagene
  Backbone size w/o insert (bp): 7200
  Total vector size (bp): 8300
  Modifications to backbone: Extensively modified
  Vector type: Mammalian Expression
  Selectable markers: Neomycin (select with G418)
Growth in bacteria
  Bacterial resistance: Ampicillin, 100 μg/mL
  Growth temperature: 37°C
  Growth strain: DH5alpha
  Copy number: High Copy
Gene/Insert
  Gene/Insert name: FPR1 (haplotype 4)
  Species: H. sapiens (human)
  Insert size (bp): 1100
  GenBank ID: M60627
  Entrez Gene: FPR1 (a.k.a. FMLP, FPR)
  Promoter: SR-alpha
  Cloning method: Restriction Enzyme; 5′ cloning site EcoRI (not destroyed); 3′ cloning site EcoRI (not destroyed)
  Sequencing primers: 5′ 5'-CTTCTAGGCCTGTACGG-3'; 3′ 5'-TCTAGAACTAGTGGATCC-3'
Terms and licenses: Academic/Nonprofit Terms; Industry Terms: Not Available to Industry
Depositor comments: Haplotype 1 variable amino acids: I11, L101, R190, N192, A346.
How to cite: pBGSA FPR1 H4 (haplotype 4) was a gift from Heini Miettinen (Addgene plasmid # 66718 ; http://n2t.net/addgene:66718 ; RRID:Addgene_66718)
